>Addgene plasmid #27810 | gBeta Cerulean | addgene partial sequence | sequence record 35173 | 27810 with CMV-F
CGTCAGATCCGCTAGCGCTACCGGTCGCCACCATGGTGAGCAAGGGCGAGGAGCTGTTCACCGGGGTGGT
GCCCATCCTGGTCGAGCTGGACGGCGACGTAAACGGCCACAAGTTCAGCGTGTCCGGCGAGGGCGAGGGC
GATGCCACCTACGGCAAGCTGACCCTGAAGTTCATCTGCACCACCGGCAAGCTGCCCGTGCCCTGGCCCA
CCCTCGTGACCACCCTGACCTGGGGCGTGCAGTGCTTCGCCCGCTACCCCGACCACATGAAGCAGCACGA
CTTCTTCAAGTCCGCCATGCCCGAAGGCTACGTCCAGGAGCGCACCATCTTCTTCAAGGACGACGGCAAC
TACAAGACCCGCGCCGAGGTGAAGTTCGAGGGCGACACCCTGGTGAACCGCATCGAGCTGAAGGGCATCG
ACTTCAAGGAGGACGGCAACATCCTGGGGCACAAGCTGGAGTACAACGCCATCAGCGACAACGTCTATAT
CACCGCCGACAAGCAGAAGAACGGCATCAAGGCCAACTTCAAGATCCGCCACAACATCGAGGACGGCAGC
GTGCAGCTCGCCGACCACTACCAGCAGAACACCCCCATCGGCGACGGCCCCGTGCTGCTGCCCGACAACC
ACTACCTGAGCACCCAGTCCAAGCTGAGCAAAGACCCCAACGAGAAGCGCGATCACATGGTCCTGCTGGA
GTTCGTGACCGCCGCCGGGATCACTCTCGGCATGGACGAGCTGTACAAGTCCGGACTCAGATCTCGAGCT
CAAGCTTCGAATTCACTAGTGATTGCCGCCACCATGAGTGAGCTTGACCAGTTACGGCAGGAGGCCGAGC
AACTTAAGAACCAGATTCGAGACGCCAGGAAAGCATGTGCAGATGCAACTCTCTCTCAGATCACAAACAA
CATCGACCCAGTGGGA
