>Addgene plasmid #27810 | gBeta Cerulean | addgene partial sequence | sequence record 35174 | 27810 with SV40pA-R (5' GAAATTTGTGATGCTATTGC 3')
AGCTGCATAACAGTTACAACAACAATTGCATTCATTTTATGTTTCAGGTTCAGGGGGAGGTGTGGGAGGT
TTTTTAAAGCAAGTAAAACCTCTACAAATGTGGTATGGCTGATTATGATCAGTTATCTAGATCCGGTGGA
TCCCGGGCCCGCGGTACCGTCGACTGCAGAATTCGATTCTTAGTTCCAGATCTTGAGGAAGCTATCCCAG
GACCCTGTCGCCACAGCCATGCCATCGTCAGTCACGCCCAGGCAGCTGACGCGGTTGTCATGCCCAGCCA
AGACACCTGCCCGGTCGGCTTTGAGTGCATCCCAGACGTTGCAGTTGAAGTCGTCGTACCCAGCAAGGAG
GAGGCGCCCGCTCTTGGAGAAGGAGACAGAGGTGATCCCGCAGATGATGTTGTCATGGGAGTAAGTCATG
AGCTCCTGGTCAGCACGAAGGTCAAACAGCCTGCAGGTGGCGTCGTCTGAGCCAGTGGCAAATGCATTGC
CATTTGGAAAGAAGCAAATGGCATTGATGTCAGACTCGTGGCCAGTGAAGGTCTGCCGGCACATGCCTTC
TCGCACATCCCAGAGTTTGGCTGAAGCATCACAAGCACCAGAGACGAACAGTCTGGTGTCAGGAGCAAGA
GAAAGGCTCATGACATCTCCAGTGTGTCCGGTAAACGTGGTCGTCTGCTGGCCGGTCTCGATGTCCCACA
GGGCACACGTGGTGTCTCCAGAGCTGGTGACGATCTGATTGTCATCCAGGAATCGGCAGCAGGACAGGTA
ACCTGTGTGTCCTGCCAGCTCACGACTCACGCGCACGTTCCCCTCACGAGTTTTCAGATTGTAAATGGAG
CAAATGTTATCCAGGCCACCGCAGGCCACATAGTT
