[The description below was written by a language model from this plasmid's Addgene catalogue record.]
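Description:
gBeta Cerulean is a mammalian expression plasmid built on the pEGFP-C1 backbone that encodes the G-protein β1 subunit fused to the cyan fluorescent protein mCerulean. The insert name (mCerulean C1-Gbeta) and the C1-type backbone indicate that the fluorescent protein sits at the N-terminus of Gβ1, taking the place of the EGFP found in the parent vector. The cassette is recorded as lying between NheI and BamHI sites, both of which were preserved. The promoter is not stated in the record; pEGFP-C1 vectors normally drive expression from the CMV immediate-early promoter with an SV40 polyadenylation signal, and that arrangement is presumably retained here. The species of origin of the Gβ1 sequence is also not given. No feature table accompanies the entry, so individual elements cannot be confirmed.

The plasmid is maintained at high copy number in E. coli under kanamycin selection. As is usual for this backbone family, the same resistance cassette provides neomycin resistance in mammalian cells, allowing G418 selection of stable transfectants.

Cerulean is a brightened cyan variant commonly used as a donor for yellow fluorescent acceptors in Förster resonance energy transfer experiments. The associated publication concerns quantitative multiphoton spectral imaging for measuring resonance energy transfer, which suggests the construct was made as a fluorescently tagged G-protein subunit for FRET-based studies in living cells, for example to examine proximity between Gβ1 and other tagged partners, as well as for simply following the localisation of the subunit by fluorescence microscopy.
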