Addgene plasmid #27810: gBeta Cerulean
Depositing lab: Steven Vogel. Depositing organization: National Institute on Alcohol Abuse & Alcoholism (NIAAA). Publication: Quantitative multiphoton spectral imaging and its use for measuring resonance energy transfer. Thaler C, Koushik SV, Blank PS, Vogel SS. Biophys J. 2005 Oct . 89(4):2736-49. 10.1529/biophysj.105.061853 PubMed 16040744.
Backbone
  Vector backbone: pEGFP C1
  Backbone size w/o insert (bp): 3984
  Vector type: Mammalian Expression
  Selectable markers: Neomycin (select with G418)
Growth in bacteria
  Bacterial resistance: Kanamycin, 50 μg/mL
  Growth temperature: 37°C
  Growth strain: DH5alpha
  Copy number: High Copy
Gene/Insert
  Gene/Insert name: mCerulean C1-Gbeta (alt names: CerGbeta; G-protein subunit β1)
  Insert size (bp): 1021
  Cloning method: Restriction Enzyme; 5′ cloning site Nhe 1 (not destroyed); 3′ cloning site Bam HI (not destroyed)
  Sequencing primers: 5′ CCAAAATCAACGGGACTTTCC; 3′ CAGGTTCAGGGGGAGGTGTGG
Terms and licenses: Academic/Nonprofit Terms; Industry Terms: Not Available to Industry
How to cite: gBeta Cerulean was a gift from Steven Vogel (Addgene plasmid # 27810 ; http://n2t.net/addgene:27810 ; RRID:Addgene_27810)
